>Addgene plasmid #90716 | KIF11 F5.3 gRNA | addgene full sequence | sequence record 183226 | Addgene NGS Result
TACCGCCTTTGAGTGAGCTGATACCGCTCGCCGCAGCCGAACGACCGAGCGCAGCGAGTCAGTGAGCGAG
GAAGCGGAAGAGCGCCCAATACGCAAACCGCCTCTCCCCGCGCGTTGGCCGATTCATTAATGCAGCTGGC
ACGACAGGTTTCCCGACTGGAAAGCGGGCAGTGAGCGCAACGCAATTAATGTGAGTTAGCTCACTCATTA
GGCACCCCAGGCTTTACACTTTATGCTTCCGGCTCGTATGTTGTGTGGAATTGTGAGCGGATAACAATTT
CACACAGGAAACAGCTATGACCATGATTACGCCAAGCGCGCAATTAACCCTCACTAAAGGGAACAAAAGC
TGGAGCTGCAAGCTTAATGTAGTCTTATGCAATACTCTTGTAGTCTTGCAACATGGTAACGATGAGTTAG
CAACATGCCTTACAAGGAGAGAAAAAGCACCGTGCATGCCGATTGGTGGAAGTAAGGTGGTACGATCGTG
CCTTATTAGGAAGGCAACAGACGGGTCTGACATGGATTGGACGAACCACTGAATTGCCGCATTGCAGAGA
TATTGTATTTAAGTGCCTAGCTCGATACATAAACGGGTCTCTCTGGTTAGACCAGATCTGAGCCTGGGAG
CTCTCTGGCTAACTAGGGAACCCACTGCTTAAGCCTCAATAAAGCTTGCCTTGAGTGCTTCAAGTAGTGT
GTGCCCGTCTGTTGTGTGACTCTGGTAACTAGAGATCCCTCAGACCCTTTTAGTCAGTGTGGAAAATCTC
TAGCAGTGGCGCCCGAACAGGGACTTGAAAGCGAAAGGGAAACCAGAGGAGCTCTCTCGACGCAGGACTC
GGCTTGCTGAAGCGCGCACGGCAAGAGGCGAGGGGCGGCGACTGGTGAGTACGCCAAAAATTTTGACTAG
CGGAGGCTAGAAGGAGAGAGATGGGTGCGAGAGCGTCAGTATTAAGCGGGGGAGAATTAGATCGCGATGG
GAAAAAATTCGGTTAAGGCCAGGGGGAAAGAAAAAATATAAATTAAAACATATAGTATGGGCAAGCAGGG
AGCTAGAACGATTCGCAGTTAATCCTGGCCTGTTAGAAACATCAGAAGGCTGTAGACAAATACTGGGACA
GCTACAACCATCCCTTCAGACAGGATCAGAAGAACTTAGATCATTATATAATACAGTAGCAACCCTCTAT
TGTGTGCATCAAAGGATAGAGATAAAAGACACCAAGGAAGCTTTAGACAAGATAGAGGAAGAGCAAAACA
AAAGTAAGACCACCGCACAGCAAGCGGCCGCTGATCTTCAGACCTGGAGGAGGAGATATGAGGGACAATT
GGAGAAGTGAATTATATAAATATAAAGTAGTAAAAATTGAACCATTAGGAGTAGCACCCACCAAGGCAAA
GAGAAGAGTGGTGCAGAGAGAAAAAAGAGCAGTGGGAATAGGAGCTTTGTTCCTTGGGTTCTTGGGAGCA
GCAGGAAGCACTATGGGCGCAGCGTCAATGACGCTGACGGTACAGGCCAGACAATTATTGTCTGGTATAG
TGCAGCAGCAGAACAATTTGCTGAGGGCTATTGAGGCGCAACAGCATCTGTTGCAACTCACAGTCTGGGG
CATCAAGCAGCTCCAGGCAAGAATCCTGGCTGTGGAAAGATACCTAAAGGATCAACAGCTCCTGGGGATT
TGGGGTTGCTCTGGAAAACTCATTTGCACCACTGCTGTGCCTTGGAATGCTAGTTGGAGTAATAAATCTC
TGGAACAGATTTGGAATCACACGACCTGGATGGAGTGGGACAGAGAAATTAACAATTACACAAGCTTAAT
ACACTCCTTAATTGAAGAATCGCAAAACCAGCAAGAAAAGAATGAACAAGAATTATTGGAATTAGATAAA
TGGGCAAGTTTGTGGAATTGGTTTAACATAACAAATTGGCTGTGGTATATAAAATTATTCATAATGATAG
TAGGAGGCTTGGTAGGTTTAAGAATAGTTTTTGCTGTACTTTCTATAGTGAATAGAGTTAGGCAGGGATA
TTCACCATTATCGTTTCAGACCCACCTCCCAACCCCGAGGGGACCCAGAGAGGGCCTATTTCCCATGATT
CCTTCATATTTGCATATACGATACAAGGCTGTTAGAGAGATAATTAGAATTAATTTGACTGTAAACACAA
AGATATTAGTACAAAATACGTGACGTAGAAAGTAATAATTTCTTGGGTAGTTTGCAGTTTTAAAATTATG
TTTTAAAATGGACTATCATATGCTTACCGTAACTTGAAAGTATTTCGATTTCTTGGCTTTATATATCTTG
TGGAAAGGACGAAACACCGAAGTTAGTGTACGAACTGGGTTTAAGAGCTATGCTGGAAACAGCATAGCAA
GTTTAAATAAGGCTAGTCCGTTATCAACTTGAAAAAGTGGCACCGAGTCGGTGCTTTTTTTGAATTCTAG
ATCTTGAGACAAATGGCAGTATTCATCCACAATTTTAAAAGAAAAGGGGGGATTGGGGGGTACAGTGCAG
GGGAAAGAATAGTAGACATAATAGCAACAGACATACAAACTAAAGAATTACAAAAACAAATTACAAAAAT
TCAAAATTTTCGGGTTTATTACAGGGACAGCAGAGATCCACTTTGGCGCCGGCTCGAGTGGCTCCGGTGC
CCGTCAGTGGGCAGAGCGCACATCGCCCACAGTCCCCGAGAAGTTGGGGGGAGGGGTCGGCAATTGAACC
GGTGCCTAGAGAAGGTGGCGCGGGGTAAACTGGGAAAGTGATGTCGTGTACTGGCTCCGCCTTTTTCCCG
AGGGTGGGGGAGAACCGTATATAAGTGCAGTAGTCGCCGTGAACGTTCTTTTTCGCAACGGGTTTGCCGC
CAGAACACAGGTGTCGTGACGCGGGATCCGCCACCATGACCGAGTACAAGCCCACGGTGCGCCTCGCCAC
CCGCGACGACGTCCCCAGGGCCGTACGCACCCTCGCCGCCGCGTTCGCCGACTACCCCGCCACGCGCCAC
ACCGTCGATCCGGACCGCCACATCGAGCGGGTCACCGAGCTGCAAGAACTCTTCCTCACGCGCGTCGGGC
TCGACATCGGCAAGGTGTGGGTCGCGGACGACGGCGCCGCGGTGGCGGTCTGGACCACGCCGGAGAGCGT
CGAAGCGGGGGCGGTGTTCGCCGAGATCGGCCCGCGCATGGCCGAGTTGAGCGGTTCCCGGCTGGCCGCG
CAGCAACAGATGGAAGGCCTCCTGGCGCCGCACCGGCCCAAGGAGCCCGCGTGGTTCCTGGCCACCGTCG
GAGTCTCGCCCGACCACCAGGGCAAGGGTCTGGGCAGCGCCGTCGTGCTCCCCGGAGTGGAGGCGGCCGA
GCGCGCCGGGGTGCCCGCCTTCCTGGAGACCTCCGCGCCCCGCAACCTCCCCTTCTACGAGCGGCTCGGC
TTCACCGTCACCGCCGACGTCGAGGTGCCCGAAGGACCGCGCACCTGGTGCATGACCCGCAAGCCCGGTG
CCTGAACGCGTTAAGTCGACAATCAACCTCTGGATTACAAAATTTGTGAAAGATTGACTGGTATTCTTAA
CTATGTTGCTCCTTTTACGCTATGTGGATACGCTGCTTTAATGCCTTTGTATCATGCTATTGCTTCCCGT
ATGGCTTTCATTTTCTCCTCCTTGTATAAATCCTGGTTGCTGTCTCTTTATGAGGAGTTGTGGCCCGTTG
TCAGGCAACGTGGCGTGGTGTGCACTGTGTTTGCTGACGCAACCCCCACTGGTTGGGGCATTGCCACCAC
CTGTCAGCTCCTTTCCGGGACTTTCGCTTTCCCCCTCCCTATTGCCACGGCGGAACTCATCGCCGCCTGC
CTTGCCCGCTGCTGGACAGGGGCTCGGCTGTTGGGCACTGACAATTCCGTGGTGTTGTCGGGGAAATCAT
CGTCCTTTCCTTGGCTGCTCGCCTGTGTTGCCACCTGGATTCTGCGCGGGACGTCCTTCTGCTACGTCCC
TTCGGCCCTCAATCCAGCGGACCTTCCTTCCCGCGGCCTGCTGCCGGCTCTGCGGCCTCTTCCGCGTCTT
CGCCTTCGCCCTCAGACGAGTCGGATCTCCCTTTGGGCCGCCTCCCCGCGTCGACTTTAAGACCAATGAC
TTACAAGGCAGCTGTAGATCTTAGCCACTTTTTAAAAGAAAAGGGGGGACTGGAAGGGCTAATTCACTCC
CAACGAAGACAAGATCTGCTTTTTGCTTGTACTGGGTCTCTCTGGTTAGACCAGATCTGAGCCTGGGAGC
TCTCTGGCTAACTAGGGAACCCACTGCTTAAGCCTCAATAAAGCTTGCCTTGAGTGCTTCAAGTAGTGTG
TGCCCGTCTGTTGTGTGACTCTGGTAACTAGAGATCCCTCAGACCCTTTTAGTCAGTGTGGAAAATCTCT
AGCAGTACGTATAGTAGTTCATGTCATCTTATTATTCAGTATTTATAACTTGCAAAGAAATGAATATCAG
AGAGTGAGAGGAACTTGTTTATTGCAGCTTATAATGGTTACAAATAAAGCAATAGCATCACAAATTTCAC
AAATAAAGCATTTTTTTCACTGCATTCTAGTTGTGGTTTGTCCAAACTCATCAATGTATCTTATCATGTC
TGGCTCTAGCTATCCCGCCCCTAACTCCGCCCATCCCGCCCCTAACTCCGCCCAGTTCCGCCCATTCTCC
GCCCCATGGCTGACTAATTTTTTTTATTTATGCAGAGGCCGAGGCCGCCTCGGCCTCTGAGCTATTCCAG
AAGTAGTGAGGAGGCTTTTTTGGAGGCCTAGGGACGTACCCAATTCGCCCTATAGTGAGTCGTATTACGC
GCGCTCACTGGCCGTCGTTTTACAACGTCGTGACTGGGAAAACCCTGGCGTTACCCAACTTAATCGCCTT
GCAGCACATCCCCCTTTCGCCAGCTGGCGTAATAGCGAAGAGGCCCGCACCGATCGCCCTTCCCAACAGT
TGCGCAGCCTGAATGGCGAATGGG
[124 nt withheld, positions 4995-5118]
C
[91 nt withheld, positions 5120-5210]
A
[49 nt withheld, positions 5212-5260]
CCTTTGACGTTGGAGTCCACGTTCTTT
[37 nt withheld, positions 5288-5324]
ACCCTATCTCGGTCTATTCTTTTGATTTATAAGGGATTTTGCCGATTTCGGCCTATTGGTTAAAAAATGA
GCTGATTTAACAAAAATTTAACGCGAATTTTAACAAAATATTAACGCTTACAATTTAGGTGGCACTTTTC
GGGGAAATGTGCGCGGAACCCCTATTTGTTTATTTTTCTAAATACATTCAAATATGTATCCGCTCATGAG
ACAATAACCCTGATAAATGCTTCAATAATATTGAAAAAGGAAGAGTATGAGTATTCAACATTTCCGTGTC
GCCCTTATTCCCTTTTTTGCGGCATTTTGCCTTCCTGTTTTTGCTCACCCAGAAACGCTGGTGAAAGTAA
AAGATGCTGAAGATCAGTTGGGTGCACGAGTGGGTTACATCGAACTGGATCTCAACAGCGGTAAGATCCT
TGAGAGTTTTCGCCCCGAAGAACGTTTTCCAATGATGAGCACTTTTAAAGTTCTGCTATGTGGCGCGGTA
TTATCCCGTATTGACGCCGGGCAAGAGCAACTCGGTCGCCGCATACACTATTCTCAGAATGACTTGGTTG
AGTACTCACCAGTCACAGAAAAGCATCTTACGGATGGCATGACAGTAAGAGAATTATGCAGTGCTGCCAT
AACCATGAGTGATAACACTGCGGCCAACTTACTTCTGACAACGATCGGAGGACCGAAGGAGCTAACCGCT
TTTTTGCACAACATGGGGGATCATGTAACTCGCCTTGATCGTTGGGAACCGGAGCTGAATGAAGCCATAC
CAAACGACGAGCGTGACACCACGATGCCTGTAGCAATGGCAACAACGTTGCGCAAACTATTAACTGGCGA
ACTACTTACTCTAGCTTCCCGGCAACAATTAATAGACTGGATGGAGGCGGATAAAGTTGCAGGACCACTT
CTGCGCTCGGCCCTTCCGGCTGGCTGGTTTATTGCTGATAAATCTGGAGCCGGTGAGCGTGGGTCTCGCG
GTATCATTGCAGCACTGGGGCCAGATGGTAAGCCCTCCCGTATCGTAGTTATCTACACGACGGGGAGTCA
GGCAACTATGGATGAACGAAATAGACAGATCGCTGAGATAGGTGCCTCACTGATTAAGCATTGGTAACTG
TCAGACCAAGTTTACTCATATATACTTTAGATTGATTTAAAACTTCATTTTTAATTTAAAAGGATCTAGG
TGAAGATCCTTTTTGATAATCTCATGACCAAAATCCCTTAACGTGAGTTTTCGTTCCACTGAGCGTCAGA
CCCCGTAGAAAAGATCAAAGGATCTTCTTGAGATCCTTTTTTTCTGCGCGTAATCTGCTGCTTGCAAACA
AAAAAACCACCGCTACCAGCGGTGGTTTGTTTGCCGGATCAAGAGCTACCAACTCTTTTTCCGAAGGTAA
CTGGCTTCAGCAGAGCGCAGATACCAAATACTGTTCTTCTAGTGTAGCCGTAGTTAGGCCACCACTTCAA
GAACTCTGTAGCACCGCCTACATACCTCGCTCTGCTAATCCTGTTACCAGTGGCTGCTGCCAGTGGCGAT
AAGTCGTGTCTTACCGGGTTGGACTCAAGACGATAGTTACCGGATAAGGCGCAGCGGTCGGGCTGAACGG
GGGGTTCGTGCACACAGCCCAGCTTGGAGCGAACGACCTACACCGAACTGAGATACCTACAGCGTGAGCT
ATGAGAAAGCGCCACGCTTCCCGAAGGGAGAAAGGCGGACAGGTATCCGGTAAGCGGCAGGGTCGGAACA
GGAGAGCGCACGAGGGAGCTTCCAGGGGGAAACGCCTGGTATCTTTATAGTCCTGTCGGGTTTCGCCACC
TCTGACTTGAGCGTCGATTTTTGTGATGCTCGTCAGGGGGGCGGAGCCTATGGAAAAACGCCAGCAACGC
GGCCTTTTTACGGTTCCTGGCCTTTTGCTGGCCTTTTGCTCACATGTTCTTTCCTGCGTTATCCCCTGAT
TCTGTGGATAACCGTAT
Features (pLannotate 1.2.2; 28 found; start..end, strand, type, name):
      1..80      +  rep_origin     RSF ori (fragment): Plasmids containing the RSF 1030 origin of replication can be propagated in E. coli cells that contain additional plasmids with compatible origins.
     82..174     +  CDS            lacI (fragment): lac repressor; lacI; The lac repressor binds to the lac operator to inhibit transcription in E. coli. This inhibition can be relieved by adding lactose or isopropyl-β-D-thiogalactopyranoside (IPTG).
    187..208     +  protein_bind   CAP binding site: CAP binding activates transcription in the presence of cAMP. E. coli catabolite activator protein
    223..253     +  promoter       lac promoter: promoter for the E. coli lac operon
    261..277     +  protein_bind   lac operator: The lac repressor binds to the lac operator to inhibit transcription in E. coli. This inhibition can be relieved by adding lactose or isopropyl-β-D-thiogalactopyranoside (IPTG). lac repressor encoded by lacI
    322..340     +  promoter       T3 promoter: promoter for bacteriophage T3 RNA polymerase
    368..594     +  promoter       RSV promoter: Rous sarcoma virus enhancer/promoter
    595..775     +  LTR            5' LTR (truncated): truncated 5' long terminal repeat (LTR) from HIV-1
    822..947     +  misc_feature   HIV-1 Ψ: packaging signal of human immunodeficiency virus type 1
    931..1294    +  CDS            HIV-1 gag (fragment): gag protein from human immunodeficiency virus 1; gag
   1440..1673    +  misc_feature   RRE: The Rev response element (RRE) of HIV-1 allows for Rev-dependent mRNA export from the nucleus to the cytoplasm.
   2050..2076    +  CDS            Rev (fragment): human immunodeficiency virus 1 (HIV-1) Rev protein; rev; enhances nuclear export of unspliced and incompletely spliced viral mRNAs
   2080..2320    +  promoter       U6 promoter: RNA polymerase III promoter for human U6 snRNA
   2367..2434    +  misc_RNA       tracrRNA (fragment): trans-activating CRISPR RNA for the Streptococcus pyogenes CRISPR/Cas9 system
   2483..2600    +  misc_feature   cPPT/CTS: central polypurine tract and central termination sequence of HIV-1
   2669..2880    +  promoter       EF-1α core promoter: core promoter for human elongation factor EF-1α
   2906..3505    +  CDS            PuroR (fragment): puromycin N-acetyltransferase; pac from Streptomyces; confers resistance to puromycin
   3521..4109    +  misc_feature   WPRE: woodchuck hepatitis virus posttranscriptional regulatory element
   4160..4179    +  misc_feature   cPPT/CTS (fragment): central polypurine tract and central termination sequence of HIV-1
   4181..4414    +  LTR            3' LTR (ΔU3): self-inactivating 3' long terminal repeat (LTR) from HIV-1
   4492..4613    +  polyA_signal   SV40 poly(A) signal: SV40 polyadenylation signal
   4653..4788    +  rep_origin     SV40 ori: SV40 origin of replication
   4809..4827    -  promoter       T7 promoter: promoter for bacteriophage T7 RNA polymerase
   4835..4990    +  CDS            lacZα (fragment): LacZα fragment of β-galactosidase; lacZ fragment
   4995..5423    +  rep_origin     f1 ori (sequence partly withheld): f1 bacteriophage origin of replication; arrow indicates direction of (+) strand synthesis
   5476..5580    +  promoter       AmpR promoter: bla
   5581..6441    +  CDS            AmpR: β-lactamase; bla; confers resistance to ampicillin, carbenicillin, and related antibiotics
   6612..7200    +  rep_origin     ori: high-copy-number ColE1/pMB1/pBR322/pUC origin of replication
