[The description below was written by a language model from this plasmid's Addgene catalogue record and pLannotate feature annotations shown in this document.]
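Description:
KIF11 F5.3 gRNA is a third-generation lentiviral CRISPR guide plasmid built on the pLenti-sgRNA backbone, carrying a single guide RNA directed against human KIF11. It is propagated in E. coli through a high-copy ColE1/pUC-type origin with ampicillin resistance (AmpR under its own promoter). An f1 origin, an SV40 origin and remnants of lac/lacZα cloning-vector sequence are also present in the backbone. The guide oligonucleotide was inserted between two BsmBI sites, both of which were destroyed in cloning. The depositor notes that the listed target sequence includes the 5' BsmBI overhang and is therefore not strictly the 20-nucleotide spacer.

The viral cassette begins with an RSV promoter fused to a truncated HIV-1 5' LTR, which makes genomic RNA production Tat-independent. This is followed by the Ψ packaging signal with a partial gag sequence, the Rev response element for nuclear export, and a cPPT/CTS. It ends in a ΔU3 self-inactivating 3' LTR with a downstream SV40 polyadenylation signal. Within this unit, the human U6 RNA polymerase III promoter drives the KIF11 spacer joined to the S. pyogenes tracrRNA-derived scaffold. A separate EF-1α core promoter expresses puromycin N-acetyltransferase for selection of transduced cells, with a WPRE to enhance expression. No Cas9 is annotated, so the nuclease must be supplied separately in the target cells.

The plasmid belongs to a series of guides used in a large-scale analysis of CRISPR/Cas9 knockouts of cell-cycle genes in human cells. The sequenced record is 7,301 nt, shorter than the 9,151 bp listed for the empty backbone. The record does not explain the difference.
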