Addgene plasmid #90716: KIF11 F5.3 gRNA
Purpose: 3rd generation lentiviral gRNA plasmid targeting human KIF11
Depositing lab: Iain Cheeseman. Depositing organization: Whitehead Institute for Biomedical Research. Publication: Large-Scale Analysis of CRISPR/Cas9 Cell-Cycle Knockouts Reveals the Diversity of p53-Dependent Responses to Cell-Cycle Defects. McKinley KL, Cheeseman IM. Dev Cell. 2017 Feb 27;40(4):405-420.e2. doi: 10.1016/j.devcel.2017.01.012. Epub 2017 Feb 16. PubMed 28216383.
Backbone
  Vector backbone: pLenti-sgRNA
  Backbone manufacturer: Eric Lander & David Sabatini labs (Addgene plasmid #71409)
  Backbone size w/o insert (bp): 9151
  Vector type: Lentiviral, CRISPR
  Selectable markers: Puromycin
Growth in bacteria
  Bacterial resistance: Ampicillin, 100 μg/mL
  Growth temperature: 37°C
  Growth strain: NEB Stable
  Copy number: Unknown
Gene/Insert
  Gene/Insert name: KIF11 (Guide Designation F5.3) (alt name: pKMKO series)
  gRNA/shRNA sequence: CACCGAAGTTAGTGTACGAACTGG
  Species: H. sapiens (human)
  Promoter: U6
  Cloning method: Restriction Enzyme; 5′ cloning site BsmBI (destroyed during cloning); 3′ cloning site BsmBI (destroyed during cloning)
  Sequencing primers: 5′ hU6-F (5'-GAGGGCCTATTTCCCATGATT-3'); 3′ EF1a-R (5'-CACGGCGACTACTGCACTTA-3')
Terms and licenses: Academic/Nonprofit Terms; Industry Terms: Not Available to Industry
Depositor comments: Please note that gRNA target sequence listed is not strictly the 20nt spacer sequence, but also contains the 5' BsmBI overhang. For more information about knockout human cell lines generated using this plasmid, please see http://cellcycleknockouts.wi.mit.edu/ .
How to cite: KIF11 F5.3 gRNA was a gift from Iain Cheeseman (Addgene plasmid # 90716 ; http://n2t.net/addgene:90716 ; RRID:Addgene_90716)
